Addgene plasmid #16206: pSUPER.retro BRIT1
Depositing lab: Shiaw-Yih Lin. Depositing organization: University of Texas MD Anderson Cancer Center. Publication: BRIT1 regulates early DNA damage response, chromosomal integrity, and cancer. Rai R, Dai H, Multani AS, Li K, Chin K, Gray J, Lahad JP, Liang J, Mills GB, Meric-Bernstam F, Lin SY. Cancer Cell. 2006 Aug . 10(2):145-57. 10.1016/j.ccr.2006.07.002 PubMed 16872911.
Backbone
  Vector backbone: pSUPER.retro.puro
  Backbone manufacturer: OligoEngine
  Backbone size w/o insert (bp): 6350
  Vector type: Mammalian Expression, Retroviral, RNAi
  Selectable markers: Puromycin
Growth in bacteria
  Bacterial resistance: Ampicillin, 100 μg/mL
  Growth temperature: 37°C
  Growth strain: DH5alpha
  Copy number: High Copy
Gene/Insert
  Gene/Insert name: shBRIT1 (alt names: BRIT1 shRNA; BRIT1)
  Species: H. sapiens (human)
  Entrez Gene: MCPH1 (a.k.a. BRIT1, MCT)
  Cloning method: Restriction Enzyme
  Sequencing primers: 5′ MSCV
Terms and licenses: Academic/Nonprofit Terms; Industry Terms: Not Available to Industry
How to cite: pSUPER.retro BRIT1 was a gift from Shiaw-Yih Lin (Addgene plasmid # 16206 ; http://n2t.net/addgene:16206 ; RRID:Addgene_16206)
