[The description below was written by a language model from this plasmid's Addgene catalogue record.]
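Description:
pSUPER.retro BRIT1 is a retroviral RNAi vector built on the commercial pSUPER.retro.puro backbone (about 6.35 kb without insert), designed to deliver a short hairpin RNA against human BRIT1, the gene officially known as MCPH1. It is maintained in E. coli as a high-copy plasmid under ampicillin selection. In mammalian cells it confers puromycin resistance, so transduced or transfected populations can be selected for stable knockdown.

The insert, shBRIT1, was placed in the backbone by restriction enzyme cloning. The record does not give the target sequence, the cloning sites or the promoter driving the hairpin. The pSUPER family generally uses the RNA polymerase III H1 promoter to produce a short transcript that folds into a stem-loop and is processed by the cellular RNAi machinery into an siRNA, but that detail comes from general knowledge of the vector series, not from this entry. The listing of an MSCV sequencing primer fits the murine stem cell virus-derived retroviral framework of this backbone. In such a framework, long terminal repeats and a packaging signal allow the shRNA and puromycin cassettes to be packaged into retroviral particles in a suitable packaging cell line and then integrated into the genome of dividing target cells. No feature table is provided, so these elements cannot be confirmed or positioned from the record.

The construct is intended for stable depletion of BRIT1/MCPH1 in human cells. The associated publication concerns the role of BRIT1 in the early DNA damage response, chromosomal integrity and cancer, which points to loss-of-function studies in those areas.
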