>Addgene plasmid #16206 | pSUPER.retro BRIT1 | depositor partial sequence | sequence record 8490 | Author sequence
CCGACTCCTTNTCAGCCCTCACTCCTTCTCTAGGCGCCGGCCGGATCAATTGTTTAAACCCGGGATCCTG
GCAAGCTTTTCCAAAAAAGGAAGTTGGAAGGATCCATCTCTTGAATGGATCCTTCCAACTTCCTGGGGAT
CTGTGGTCTCATACAGAACTTATAAGATTCCCAAATCCAAAGACATTTCACGTTTATGGTGATTTCCCAG
AACACATAGCGACATGCAAATATTGCAGGGCGCCACTCCCCTGTCCCTCACAGCCATCTTCCTGCCAGGG
CGCACGCGCGCTGGGTGTTCCCGCCTAGTGACACTGGGCCCGCGATTCCTTGGAGCGGGTTGATGACGTC
AGCGTTCGAATTCTAGAACGCATGCCTCGAGGTTAACGAATTCTACCGGGTAGGGGAGGCGCTTTTCCCA
AGGCAGTCTGGAGCATGCGCTTTAGCAGCCCCGCTGGGCACTTGGCGCTACACAAGTGGCCTCTGGCCTC
GCACACATTCCACATCCACCGGTAGGCGCCAACCGGCTCCGTTCTTTGGTGGCCCCTTCGCGCCACCTTC
TACTCCTCCCCTAGTCAGGAAGTTCCCCCCCGCCCCGCAGCTCGCGTCGTGCAGGACGTGACAAATGGAA
GTAGCACGTCTCACTAGTCTCGTGCAGATGGACAGCACCGCTGAGCAATGGAAGCGGGTAGGCCTTTGGG
GCAGCGGCCAATAGCAGCTTTGCTCCTTCGCTTTCTGGGCTCAGAGGCTGGGAAGGGGTGGGTCCGGGGG
CGGGCTCAGGGGCGGGCTCAGGGGCGGGGCGGGCGCCCGAAGGTCCTCCGGAGGCCCGGCATTCTGCACG
CTTCAAAGCGCACGTCTGCCGCGCTGTTCTCCTCTTCCTCATCTCNGGNCTTTCGACTGCAGCCAAGTAG
TTANTTTACNNGACCGANTAAAGCCNAGGGGGGCTCGCCACCGNGAANNGTCCCAGGNCGANCACCCNGC
GCCGGTTGCCNANANCCCCCCCGNCANCNNNANCGGAACCCAANTGGGGNTNNCGGNTNAAAATTNNNAN
CNNTCGGGGCGGGGNNAAN
