>Addgene plasmid #16206 | pSUPER.retro BRIT1 | addgene partial sequence | sequence record 22492 | 16206 with MSCV
NAAGGGCCGNNCNGGCCCTANACCTTGNNANCGCCTCCCTACCCGGTAGAATTCGTTAACCTCGAGGCAT
GCGTTCTAGAATTCGAACGCTTGACGTCATCAACCCGCTCCAAGGAATCGCGGGCCCAGTGTCACTAGGC
GGGAACACCCAGCGCGCGTGCGCCCTGGCAGGAAGATGGCTGTGAGGGACAGGGGAGTGGCGCCCTGCAA
TATTTGCATGTCGCTATGTGTTCTGGGAAATCACCATAAACGTGAAATGTCTTTGGATTTGGGAATCTTA
TAAGTTCTGTATGAGACCACAGATCCCCAGGAAGTTNNNN
